>Addgene plasmid #82564 | pEMS1941 | depositor full sequence | sequence record 157011 | Full Sequence
ATGCATTTAGAATAAATTTTGTGTCGCCCTTATTCGACTCTTTTGGCGCGCCAGCGGTTGGTGGGCGCTG
CCCGAGTCCCGGCCGGCAGCGCCCGCCTCGCCGCCGGGCGCCGCCGCTCTCCAGCTGCCCTCCAGCCTGC
AAGGCTCCTGGGCGGGACAGGTGGGTGTCAGTCGCGCGCTGCGCTGCTCCCTGGGCGCTCAGAATTCGTC
CAACAGTGGAAATTTAAGCATCCTTAAGTTTCTTCCCGGCTCTTGCAAAACCGCAGCTGCTGGGAATGCT
GCTTGATATGGACACACACATGGACAGACAGATGGAGAGATGGACAGGAAGACTGAGGAAGAAGGAAGAA
CAGCAAGAGAGGGATGTTGAAAGACAGAGATGGAGACACGAAAATGGCCTTCCTACGGAGCGAAATCCCT
CTTTTTCCCCATTCCTGTCACTCAGTCTTCGATCTCTCCCTCTACATAGGCATGCAGAGTGTGGGCAATC
TCTGCCGACCGCTGGTCTCCCAAGGAAAGAAGGAAAACACTACCGCAGTCTCAGAGGCAGACGGGCTCCG
CGCTGCCGGAACCCAAGCGCAGAGTGGGAAAACTAGATTGCTGGGAAATCTTCCGAGGGAAGAGGCGGCC
AGGTCCGGGTTTCCGGGGAGAGCCGCGCACGCAGCGGCGAAGGGTCCCCGAAGTTCATTACCCCGTGACT
TTGTGCCTGTCGCTGCGGGCTGGGTCCCCTGTAATATCTCCAGAAGCGCTCTGACAGGCAGCCGCGGGGA
GGGGAATAGGGCGTCCCTGGCCCACTTAGCTTTTCCCCCAACTCCTGGCGGGGTCTGACGTCAGCCATGT
GCGGGGAGGGGATGGGAAGAGGGAGGGGGTTAAATGCTAATGATATTAATGAACCTCCAAGCGGCTCCCA
AAGAAAATGCAGGCGCTGTCGGAGCTTACGAGTTAGAAAGTGTGAATATGGGAGTGTGGCTCTGTGCGTG
CGTGATGGTGAGGACGGTGCGGCTCGTAATAAAAATGAATTCGTATATTTCACGGCAAGAAGGAAGGGGA
GGGGTGACGGGGCTTTCTCAAAACGCTTTTCCCCCTCTCTCCAGAGTGCCAGATAGATTCGCGGAAGAAA
TTGGGTGGCTGTGTGCTGGCGTGTGATTGTGCGCGCCGGACATGGCCATGTGAGTTGGTTCATTCTTGGT
CCGGTGCCCCTTCTGTTGGGTAAAACTTGGATCTGGCCCGAGGTGAGTAATTTACTCATTTTGCACATAT
CTACGGAAAGTCAGGGCTGAGGATGGGGTCTTCTGTAGAAACAATTGTTATGTAAAACCAGGTACTCCAG
TTTGAATGTGGCCAATATATTTCAGAATAAGCTACAATTCTTTATTATGTGGATGAGTATATCAGGACCA
CATATTTGATCTCTGCCAATGAAGTGAAAAGCATCATACATTCTACTATGCTTTGTTTCCAACAGATCTA
GTTCACACAGTACTCTGTTGTCCTATTCTAGTAAGTAATTTCAGAATTCACATCACTTACAAAGATGCCG
AGTGGCTATTTAGGGAACTCTGATTCAAAAAAAAAAAAAAAAAACCCTCCAAAACAAAACAAACCTCCCT
CTCTCTTCTCCCTCCCCCAAACCCCACGTGCTTTGTGCAAGACGGAGTCAACCAGTGGGATTCACAGGAG
GTCCCCAAGTCAAATGCTGCAGCTGCGTTTTAAAAAAGGGTTGGATAAACTACAGCCGTTAATAACATCT
GTATCTATGCAAGCTAAGATGATGATAGGGGTAATCAGATCTCATGCTTCAGGGCATAAGATGATTGCCT
GCTGGGAGGAGGAGGATTTGGCCTTTCAGGTACAGGAGTTCACAACTGAGGAGGTAGGTTGCAGACATTT
CTCCTTAGCCTCTAAAATTTCAGGTGTAACTTGCTCTCTCAGCATAAAGGCTGATAGCTGTTGCAGTTGC
AATTTTCTCTCTAAACCCAACTCCTTTTGTTGACTTGCAGAGGCTTACATTCCAAAAAAGGTAATTTGAA
AGTGCTGCTGAATTTAGATGCATTTTGCTAATTTGTTTTTATTATGCATAGAAATATTGGTATAAAAGGT
GTTTCAATTATTTTCTAAGGGAGGGACCTATGTATTCTCTGCAGCCACAAAGCTTTTAAATGGAGTTATT
TTTCTCGGCCTATAGCCGCTCTCCCTTTTAAGTACCCCAGCAGAAAAAGTAAGTTTACTGCTCCTCGCAC
AATGGGCCTCTTCACTTTTCAGGTTTGGGAGACCTGGGTGACCTACGAAAGTTAATTAGAAGGTTAACAA
AGACGAAGACAGAGTCGAATCCATCGTTTCTCCTTCAGCCAAAGATGTCATCCATTAATTAGGGAAATCG
TTAAGGTGGCCTTTATAGAATCCATAGAAAATCTGTCGTTGGCGGTCGACAGTTTTGATCAGATTTTCCT
CTCCCCAATAATGCTATCCTTAATGGTACGAAAAGCAGAGGGCCGGGGCAGGGAGAGGGGCGCGGGGAGG
GGGTGGGAAGGATGTGTTTCAGCAACAGTACAGTTAACCAGCCGCCGGTGCTGACGGCTTTGATTCTCAG
GCTGCCCCGCATACTTGCTCCATGATGTAATCCTTATTGAACCTGGAGGCCGAGGGAGCGGGAGGAGCCT
ATAGTTTATGGCTGGAACCATTAAGGGTGCTTGATAACTGCTCATTAAATAAATTAAGTGCCTAAAATAT
AATTACTGATGTTCTACTTTTCCCCTGTCTTTGCTGCACCACAGGAAAAAGTTTCCACGGCCATTGATTT
ATATGAGCAAAAACCAAAATTAAATTAAGAGGTCACACACCAGTAGCAAAAACAAAATGAGGAAAACATT
TTCTAATGTTTTACTGCAAAGGAATCGGGGCTTTTACGTAATAGCAAAATTAGGGTTTAGATGGTAGTAT
TCTTTCAACCAACTTTTCACAAATATTTCCTGGAACTGGCCCAAGGAATGAATCCTAATTTAGCCTAATC
TTTTTCAGATGTAATTGAATTCACTTGTTTAGGTTTCTGCCTCCTCCACCTTTCATCCGGTGGCAACACG
CGTCCCCGAGTCGAATAAGGGCGACACCCCTCAATTAGCCCGGGCGAAAGGCCCAGTCTTTCGACTGAGC
CTTTCGTTTTATTTGATGCCTGGCAGTTCCCTACTCTCGCATGGGGAGTCCCCACACTACCATCGGCGCT
ACGGCGTTTCACTTCTGAGTTCGGCATGGGGTCAGGTGGGACCACCGCGCTACTGCCGCCAGGCAAACAA
GGGGTGTTATGAGCCATATTCAGGTATAAATGGGCTCGCGATAATGTTCAGAATTGGTTAATTGGTTGTA
ACACTGACCCCTATTTGTTTATTTTTCTAAATACATTCAAATATGTATCCGCTCATGAGACAATAACCCT
GATAAATGCTTCAATAATATTGAAAAAGGAAGAATATGAGTATTCAACATTTCCGTGTCGCCCTTATTCC
CTTTTTTGCGGCATTTTGCCTTCCTGTTTTTGCTCACCCAGAAACGCTGGTGAAAGTAAAAGATGCTGAA
GATCAGTTGGGTGCACGAGTGGGTTACATCGAACTGGATCTCAACAGCGGTAAGATCCTTGAGAGTTTTC
GCCCCGAAGAACGTTTTCCAATGATGAGCACTTTTAAAGTTCTGCTATGTGGCGCGGTATTATCCCGTAT
TGACGCCGGGCAAGAGCAACTCGGTCGCCGCATACACTATTCTCAGAATGACTTGGTTGAGTACTCACCA
GTCACAGAAAAGCATCTTACGGATGGCATGACAGTAAGAGAATTATGCAGTGCTGCCATAACCATGAGTG
ATAACACTGCGGCCAACTTACTTCTGACAACGATCGGAGGACCGAAGGAGCTAACCGCTTTTTTGCACAA
CATGGGGGATCATGTAACTCGCCTTGATCGTTGGGAACCGGAGCTGAATGAAGCCATACCAAACGACGAG
CGTGACACCACGATGCCTGTAGCGATGGCAACAACGTTGCGCAAACTATTAACTGGCGAACTACTTACTC
TAGCTTCCCGGCAACAATTAATAGACTGGATGGAGGCGGATAAAGTTGCAGGACCACTTCTGCGCTCGGC
CCTTCCGGCTGGCTGGTTTATTGCTGATAAATCCGGAGCCGGTGAGCGTGGTTCTCGCGGTATCATCGCA
GCGCTGGGGCCAGATGGTAAGCCCTCCCGTATCGTAGTTATCTACACGACGGGGAGTCAGGCAACTATGG
ATGAACGAAATAGACAGATCGCTGAGATAGGTGCCTCACTGATTAAGCATTGGTAAAGGAGGAAAAAAAA
ATGAGCCATATTCAACGGGAAACGTCGAGGCCGCGATTAAATTCCAACATGGATGCTGATTTATATGGGT
ATAAATGGGCTCGCGATAATGTCGGGCAATCAGGTGCGACAATCTATCGCTTGTATGGGAAGCCCGATGC
GCCAGAGTTGTTTCTGAAACATGGCAAAGGTAGCGTTGCCAATGATGTTACAGATGAGATGGTCAGACTA
AACTGGCTGACGGAATTTATGCCACTTCCGACCATCAAGCATTTTATCCGTACTCCTGATGATGCATGGT
TACTCACCACTGCGATCCCCGGAAAAACAGCGTTCCAGGTATTAGAAGAATATCCTGATTCAGGTGAAAA
TATTGTTGATGCGCTGGCAGTGTGCACCTGTTTGTAATTGTCCTTTTAACAGCGATCGCGTATTTCGCCT
CGCTCAGGCGCAATCACGAATGAATAACGGTTTGGTTGATGCGAGTGATTTTGATGACGAGCGTAATGGC
TGGCCTGTTGAACAAGTCTGGAAAGAAATGCATAAACTTTTGCCATTCTCACCGGATTCAGTCGTCACTC
ATGGTGATTTCTCACTTGATAACCTTATTTTTGACGAGGGGAAATTAATAGGTTGTATTGATGTTGGACG
AGTCGGAATCGCAGACCGATACCAGGATCTTGCCATCCTATGGAACTGCCTCGGTGAGTTTTCTCCTTCA
TTACAGAAACGGCTTTTTCAAAAATATGGTATTGATAATCCTGATATGAATAAATTGCAGTTTCATTTGA
TGCTCGATGAGTTTTTCTAAAGGAGGAAAAAAAAATGGAGAAAAAAATCACTGGATATACCACCGTTGAT
ATATCCCAATGGCATCGTAAAGAACATTTTGAGGCATTTCAGTCAGTTGCTCAATGTACCTATAACCAGA
CCGTTCAGCTGGATATTACGGCCTTTTTAAAGACCGTAAAGAAAAATAAGCACAAGTTTTATCCGGCCTT
TATTCACATTCTTGCCCGCCTGATGAATGCTCATCCGGAGTTCCGTATGGCAATGAAAGACGGTGAGCTG
GTGATATGGGATAGTGTTCACCCTTGTTACACCGTTTTCCATGAGTGCACACGACGATTTCCGGCAGTTT
CTACACATATATTCGCAAGATGTGGCGTGTTACGGTGAAAACCTGGCCTATTTCCCTAAAGGGTTTATTG
AGAATATGTTTTTCGTCAGCGCCAATCCCTGGGTGAGTTTCACCAGTTTTGATTTAAACGTGGCCAATAT
GGACAACTTCTTCGCCCCCGTTTTCACTATGGGCAAATATTATACGCAAGGCGACAAGGTGCTGATGCCG
CTGGCGATTCAGGTTCATCATGCCGTCTGTGATGGCTTCCATGTCGGCAGAATGCTTAATGAATTACAAC
AGTACTGCGATGAGTGGCAGGGCGGGGCGTAAACGCCGAGGAGGAAAAAAAAATGCGCTCACGCAACTGG
TCCAGAACCTTGACCGAACGCAGCGGTGGTAACGGCGCAGTGGCGGTTTTCATGGCTTGTTATGACTGTT
TTTTTGTACAGTCTATGCCTCGGGCATCCAAGCAGCAAGCGCGTTACGCCGTGGGTCGATGTTTGATGTT
ATGGAGCAGCAACGATGTTACGCAGCAGGGCAGTCGCCCTAAAACAAAGTTAGGTGGCTCAAGTATGGGC
ATCATTCGCACATGTAGGCTCGGCCCTGACCAAGTCAAATCCATGCGGGCTGCTCTTGATCTTTTCGGTC
GTGAGTTCGGTGACGTAGCCACCTACTCCCAACATCAGCCGGACTCCGATTACCTCGGGAACTTGCTCCG
TAGTAAGACATTCATCGCGCTTGCTGCCTTCGACCAAGAAGCGGTTGTTGGCGCTCTCGCGGCTTACGTT
CTGCCCAAGTTTGAGCAGCCGCGTAGTGAGATCTATATCTATGATCTCGCAGTCTCCGGCGAGCACCGGA
GGCAGGGCATTGCCACCGCGCTCATCAATCTCCTCAAGCATGAGGCCAACGCGCTTGGTGCTTATGTGAT
CTACGTGCAAGCAGATTACGGTGACGATCCCGCAGTGGCTCTCTATACAAAGTTGGGCATACGGGAAGAA
GTGATGCACTTTGATATCGACCCAAGTACCGCCACCTAAGCAGAGCATTACGCTGACTTGACGGGACGGC
GCAAGCTCATGACCAAAATCCCTTAACGTGAGTTACGCGCGCGTCGTTCCACTGAGCGTCAGACCCCGTA
GAAAAGATCAAAGGATCTTCTTGAGATCCTTTTTTTCTGCGCGTAATCTGCTGCTTGCAAACAAAAAAAC
CACCGCTACCAGCGGTGGTTTGTTTGCCGGATCAAGAGCTACCAACTCTTTTTCCGAAGGTAACTGGCTT
CAGCAGAGCGCAGATACCAAATACTGTTCTTCTAGTGTAGCCGTAGTTAGCCCACCACTTCAAGAACTCT
GTAGCACCGCCTACATACCTCGCTCTGCTAATCCTGTTACCAGTGGCTGCTGCCAGTGGCGATAAGTCGT
GTCTTACCGGGTTGGACTCAAGACGATAGTTACCGGATAAGGCGCAGCGGTCGGGCTGAACGGGGGGTTC
GTGCACACAGCCCAGCTTGGAGCGAACGACCTACACCGAACTGAGATACCTACAGCGTGAGCTATGAGAA
AGCGCCACGCTTCCCGAAGGGAGAAAGGCGGACAGGTATCCGGTAAGCGGCAGGGTCGGAACAGGAGAGC
GCACGAGGGAGCTTCCAGGGGGAAACGCCTGGTATCTTTATAGTCCTGTCGGGTTTCGCCACCTCTGACT
TGAGCGTCGATTTTTGTGATGCTCGTCAGGGGGGCGGAGCCTATGGAAAAACGCCAGCAACGCGGCCTTT
TTACGGTTCCTGGCCTTTTGCTGGCCTTTTGCTCACATGTTCTTTCCTGCGTTATCCCCTGATTCTGTGG
ATAACCGTATTACCGCCTTTGAGTGAGCTGATACCGCTCGCCGCAGCCGAACGACCGAGCGCAGCGAGTC
AGTGAGCGAGGAAGCGGAAGGCGAGAGTAGGGAACTGCCAGGCATCAAACTAAGCAGAAGGCCCCTGACG
GATGGCCTTTTTGCGTTTCTACAAACTCTTTCTGTGTTGTAAAACGACGGCCAGTCTTAAGCTCGGGCCC
CCTGGGCGGTTCTGATAACGAGTAATCGTTAATCCGCAAATAACGTAAAAACCCGCTTCGGCGGGTTTTT
TTATGGGGGGAGTTTAGGGAAAGAGCATTTGTCAGAATATTTAAGGGCGCCTGTCACTTTGCTTGATATA
TGAGAATTATTTAACCTTATAAATGAGAAAAAAGCAACGCACTTTAAATAAGATACGTTGCTTTTTCGAT
TGATGAACACCTATAATTAAACTATTCATCTATTATTTATGATTTTTTGTATATACAATATTTCTAGTTT
GTTAAAGAGAATTAAGAAAATAAATCTCGAAAATAATAAAGGGAAAATCAGTTTTTGATATCAAAATTAT
ACATGTCAACGATAATACAAAATATAATACAAACTATAAGATGTTATCAGTATTTATT
Features (pLannotate 1.2.2; 13 found; start..end, strand, type, name):
   3125..3165    -  terminator     rrnB T1 terminator (fragment): transcription terminator T1 from the E. coli rrnB gene
   3167..3282    -  ncRNA          5S rRNA: Accession: RF00001 - 5S ribosomal RNA
   3313..3337    +  CDS            KanR (fragment): aminoglycoside phosphotransferase; aph(3')-Ia; confers resistance to kanamycin in bacteria or G418 (Geneticin®) in eukaryotes
   3367..3463    +  promoter       AmpR promoter (fragment): bla
   3466..4326    +  CDS            AmpR: β-lactamase; bla; confers resistance to ampicillin, carbenicillin, and related antibiotics
   4341..5130    +  CDS            KanR: aminoglycoside phosphotransferase; aph(3')-Ia; confers resistance to kanamycin in bacteria or G418 (Geneticin®) in eukaryotes
   5145..5435    +  CDS            CmR (fragment): chloramphenicol acetyltransferase; cat; confers resistance to chloramphenicol
   5440..5772    +  CDS            CmR (fragment): chloramphenicol acetyltransferase; cat; confers resistance to chloramphenicol
   5792..5863    -  CDS            int (fragment): INT2_ECOLX - Protein inferred from homology: Swiss-Prot protein existence level 3. Putative integrase believed to be involved in the insertion of antibiotic resistance genes into plasmids and transposons. From Escherichia coli.
   5946..6479    +  CDS            GmR: gentamycin acetyltransferase; aacC1; confers resistance to gentamycin
   6601..7189    +  rep_origin     ori: high-copy-number ColE1/pMB1/pBR322/pUC origin of replication
   7414..7431    +  terminator     rrnB T2 terminator (fragment): transcription terminator T2 from the E. coli rrnB gene
   7456..7475    -  CDS            lacZα (fragment): LacZα fragment of β-galactosidase; lacZ fragment
