[The description below was written by a language model from this plasmid's Addgene catalogue record and pLannotate feature annotations shown in this document.]
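Description:
pEMS1941 is a high-copy bacterial cloning plasmid from the Pleiades Promoter Project that serves as a storage and source vector for Ple264, a human NR2E1 MiniPromoter. It is built on the pJ248 backbone, and the record notes that part of the plasmid came from a commercially synthesized construct. The insert is listed as 3,026 bp of human sequence. In the 7,898-nt depositor sequence, the automated annotation places no features in roughly the first 3.1 kb. That gap is consistent with the position of the MiniPromoter, since compact regulatory designs of this kind are not recognized by standard feature libraries, but the table does not explicitly mark the insert.

Propagation relies on a ColE1/pUC-type high-copy origin, and the catalogue lists ampicillin as the selection. The feature table shows a complete β-lactamase gene with its promoter. Downstream of it lies an unusual run of other resistance sequences: a near full-length kanamycin phosphotransferase, two chloramphenicol acetyltransferase fragments, a short integrase remnant and a gentamicin acetyltransferase. Whether any marker other than ampicillin resistance is functional or intended for use is not stated. Fragments of the rrnB T1 and T2 terminators, a 5S rRNA segment and a small lacZα remnant flank the cloning region. The terminators probably insulate the insert from read-through transcription in bacteria.

No reporter, recombinase or other coding payload is annotated downstream of the promoter, so the plasmid appears to hold the regulatory element alone. The associated work describes tamoxifen-inducible iCre driver mouse strains for eye and brain, which suggests that Ple264 is meant to be subcloned from this plasmid into expression or targeting constructs to drive NR2E1-like expression.
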