Addgene plasmid #82564: pEMS1941
Purpose: High copy number plasmid containing Ple264 (NR2E1 MiniPromoter) insert.
Depositing lab: Elizabeth Simpson. Depositing organization: University of British Columbia. Publication: Twenty-Seven Tamoxifen-Inducible iCre-Driver Mouse Strains for Eye and Brain; Including Seventeen Carrying a New Inducible-First Constitutive-Ready Allele. Korecki AJ, Hickmott JW, Lam SL, Dreolini L, Mathelier A, Baker O, Kuehne C, Bonaguro RJ, Smith J, Tan CV, Zhou M, Goldowitz D, Deussing JM, Stewart AF, Wasserman WW, Holt RA, Simpson EM. Genetics. 2019 Feb 14. pii: genetics.119.301984. doi: 10.1534/genetics.119.301984. PubMed 30765420.
Backbone
  Vector backbone: pJ248
  Vector type: Pleiades Promoter Project [sic, Pleaides Plieades]
Growth in bacteria
  Bacterial resistance: Ampicillin, 100 μg/mL
  Growth temperature: 37°C
  Growth strain: DH5alpha
  Copy number: High Copy
Gene/Insert
  Gene/Insert name: Ple264 (alt name: NR2E1 MiniPromoter)
  Species: H. sapiens (human)
  Insert size (bp): 3026
  Cloning method: Unknown
  Sequencing primers: 5′ rrnB-T1-term-F (5'-ACGAAAGGCTCAGTCGAAAG-3'); 3′ M13-F20
Resource information
  A portion of this plasmid was derived from a plasmid made by: Plasmid commercially synthesized by DNA2.0
Terms and licenses: Academic/Nonprofit Terms; Industry Terms
How to cite: pEMS1941 was a gift from Elizabeth Simpson (Addgene plasmid # 82564 ; http://n2t.net/addgene:82564 ; RRID:Addgene_82564)
