>Addgene plasmid #82564 | pEMS1941 | addgene partial sequence | sequence record 159134 | rrnB-T1-term-F 5'-ACGAAAGGCTCAGTCGAAAG-3'
GAGGGGTGTCGCCCTTATTCGACTCGGGGACGCGTGTTGCCACCGGATGAAAGGTGGAGGAGGCAGAAAC
CTAAACAAGTGAATTCAATTACATCTGAAAAAGATTAGGCTAAATTAGGATTCATTCCTTGGGCCAGTTC
CAGGAAATATTTGTGAAAAGTTGGTTGAAAGAATACTACCATCTAAACCCTAATTTTGCTATTACGTAAA
AGCCCCGATTCCTTTGCAGTAAAACATTAGAAAATGTTTTCCTCATTTTGTTTTTGCTACTGGTGTGTGA
CCTCTTAATTTAATTTTGGTTTTTGCTCATATAAATCAATGGCCGTGGAAACTTTTTCCTGTGGTGCAGC
AAAGACAGGGGAAAAGTAGAACATCAGTAATTATATTTTAGGCACTTAATTTATTTAATGAGCAGTTATC
AAGCACCCTTAATGGTTCCAGCCATAAACTATAGGCTCCTCCCGCTCCCTCGGCCTCCAGGTTCAATAAG
GATTACATCATGGAGCAAGTATGCGGGGCAGCCTGAGAATCAAAGCCGTCAGCACCGGCGGCTGGTTAAC
TGTACTGTTGCTGAAACACATCCTTCCCACCCCCTCCCCGCGCCCCTCTCCCTGCCCCGGCCCTCTGCTT
TTCGTACCATTAAGGATAGCATTATTGGGGAGAGGAAAATCTGATCAAAACTGTCGACCGCCAACGACAG
ATTTTCTATGGATTCTATAAAGGCCACCTTAACGATTTCCCTAATTAATGGATGACATCTTTGGCTGAAG
GAGAAACGATGGATTCGACTCTGTCTTCGTCTTTGTTAACCTTCTAATTAACTTTCGTAGGTCACCCAGG
TCTCCCAAACCTGAAAA
