>Addgene plasmid #82564 | pEMS1941 | addgene partial sequence | sequence record 159135 | M13-F20 5'-TGTAAAACGACGGCCAGT-3'
ACGAGTAATCGTTAATCCGCAAATAACGTAAAAACCCGCTTCGGCGGGTTTTTTTATGGGGGGAGTTTAG
GGAAAGAGCATTTGTCAGAATATTTAAGGGCGCCTGTCACTTTGCTTGATATATGAGAATTATTTAACCT
TATAAATGAGAAAAAAGCAACGCACTTTAAATAAGATACGTTGCTTTTTCGATTGATGAACACCTATAAT
TAAACTATTCATCTATTATTTATGATTTTTTGTATATACAATATTTCTAGTTTGTTAAAGAGAATTAAGA
AAATAAATCTCGAAAATAATAAAGGGAAAATCAGTTTTTGATATCAAAATTATACATGTCAACGATAATA
CAAAATATAATACAAACTATAAGATGTTATCAGTATTTATTATGCATTTAGAATAAATTTTGTGTCGCCC
TTATTCGACTCTTTTGGCGCGCCAGCGGTTGGTGGGCGCTGCCCGAGTCCCGGCCGGCAGCGCCCGCCTC
GCCGCCGGGCGCCGCCGCTCTCCAGCTGCCCTCCAGCCTGCAAGGCTCCTGGGCGGGACAGGTGGGTGTC
AGTCGCGCGCTGCGCTGCTCCCTGGGCGCTCAGAATTCGTCCAACAGTGGAAATTTAAGCATCCTTAAGT
TTCTTCCCGGCTCTTGCAAAACCGCAGCTGCTGGGAATGCTGCTTGATATGGACACACACATGGACAGAC
AGATGGAGAGATGGACAGGAAGACTGAGGAAGAAGGAAGAACAGCAAGAGAGGGATGTTGAAAGACAGAG
ATGGAGACACGAAAATGGCCTTCCTACGGAGCGAAATCCCTCTTTTTCCCCATTCCTGTCACTCAGTCTT
CGATCTCTCCCTCTACATAGGCATGCAGAGTGTGGGCAATCTCTGCCGACCGCTGGTCTCCCAAGGAAAG
A
